LOCUS       Exported 4044 bp ds-DNA circular SYN 12-MAY-2021
DEFINITION  synthetic circular DNA
ACCESSION   .
VERSION     .
KEYWORDS    pDONR223-PRKAR2B
SOURCE      synthetic DNA construct
  ORGANISM  synthetic DNA construct
REFERENCE   1 (bases 1 to 4044)
  AUTHORS   Johannessen CM, Boehm JS, Kim SY, Thomas SR, Wardwell L, Johnson LA,
            Emery CM, Stransky N, Cogdill AP, Barretina J, Caponigro G,
            Hieronymus H, Murray RR, Salehi-Ashtiani K, Hill DE, Vidal M, Zhao
            JJ, Yang X, Alkan O, Kim S, Harris JL, Wilson CJ, Myer VE, Finan PM,
            Root DE, Roberts TM, Golub T, Flaherty KT, Dummer R, Weber BL,
            Sellers WR, Schlegel R, Wargo JA, Hahn WC, Garraway LA
  TITLE     COT drives resistance to RAF inhibition through MAP kinase pathway
            reactivation.
  JOURNAL   Nature. 2010 Nov 24. ():.
  PUBMED    21107320
REFERENCE   2 (bases 1 to 4044)
  AUTHORS   .
  TITLE     Direct Submission
  JOURNAL   Exported May 12, 2021 from SnapGene Server 1.1.58
            http://www.snapgene.com
FEATURES             Location/Qualifiers
     source          1..4044
                     /organism="synthetic DNA construct"
                     /mol_type="other DNA"
     primer_bind     72..88
                     /label=M13 rev
                     /note="common sequencing primer, one of multiple similar
                     variants"
     primer_bind     72..88
                     /label=M13 Reverse
                     /note="In lacZ gene. Also called M13-rev"
     primer_bind     93..112
                     /label=T7
                     /note="T7 promoter, forward primer"
     promoter        93..111
                     /label=T7 promoter
                     /note="promoter for bacteriophage T7 RNA polymerase"
     protein_bind    129..228
                     /gene="mutant version of attL"
                     /label=attL2
                     /bound_moiety="LR Clonase(TM)"
                     /note="recombination site for the Gateway(R) LR reaction"
     protein_bind    complement(1483..1582)
                     /gene="mutant version of attL"
                     /label=attL1
                     /bound_moiety="LR Clonase(TM)"
                     /note="recombination site for the Gateway(R) LR reaction"
     primer_bind     complement(1598..1615)
                     /label=M13 Forward
                     /note="In lacZ gene. Also called M13-F20 or M13 (-21)
                     Forward"
     primer_bind     complement(1598..1614)
                     /label=M13 fwd
                     /note="common sequencing primer, one of multiple similar
                     variants"
     primer_bind     complement(1607..1629)
                     /label=M13/pUC Forward
                     /note="In lacZ gene"
     terminator      1678..1764
                     /gene="Escherichia coli rrnB"
                     /label=rrnB T1 terminator
                     /note="transcription terminator T1 from the E. coli rrnB
                     gene"
     terminator      1856..1883
                     /label=rrnB T2 terminator
                     /note="transcription terminator T2 from the E. coli rrnB
                     gene"
     primer_bind     complement(2042..2059)
                     /label=L4440
                     /note="L4440 vector, forward primer"
     rep_origin      complement(2213..2801)
                     /direction=LEFT
                     /label=ori
                     /note="high-copy-number ColE1/pMB1/pBR322/pUC origin of
                     replication"
     primer_bind     complement(2293..2312)
                     /label=pBR322ori-F
                     /note="pBR322 origin, forward primer"
     CDS             complement(2894..3685)
                     /codon_start=1
                     /gene="aadA"
                     /product="aminoglycoside adenylyltransferase (Murphy,
                     1985)"
                     /label=SmR
                     /note="confers resistance to spectinomycin and
                     streptomycin"
                     /translation="MREAVIAEVSTQLSEVVGVIERHLEPTLLAVHLYGSAVDGGLKPH
                     SDIDLLVTVTVRLDETTRRALINDLLETSASPGESEILRAVEVTIVVHDDIIPWRYPAK
                     RELQFGEWQRNDILAGIFEPATIDIDLAILLTKAREHSVALVGPAAEELFDPVPEQDLF
                     EALNETLTLWNSPPDWAGDERNVVLTLSRIWYSAVTGKIAPKDVAADWAMERLPAQYQP
                     VILEARQAYLGQEEDRLASRADQLEEFVHYVKGEITKVVGK"
ORIGIN
        1 ggaggcatga tgatatattt ttatcttgtg caatgtaaca tcagagattt tgagacacgg
       61 gccagagctg ccaggaaaca gctatgacca tgtaatacga ctcactatag gggatatcag
      121 ctggatggca aataatgatt ttattttgac tgatagtgac ctgttcgttg caacaaattg
      181 ataagcaatg ctttcttata atgccaactt tgtacaagaa agttgggcat gcagtgggtt
      241 caacaatatc catgttcgtt ccaaacaggg caactaactg ttcttcatag gtagcgatgt
      301 tccttttcat aatttccatg caaggtccca gaagcctttc aaatgcttgc acatccattg
      361 ctaaacattt gacagtccca atggcgtggg cagaagctgc tcgaggtttg ttagttacca
      421 gggcaagctc tccaaagtac tgtccccgcg agcatcgagc gatttctact gcaccattct
      481 cttccacttc tgatttaccc tttcttttca tagtaatttt cacttctcca gattctacaa
      541 tgaaaaaaga atcagccgaa tctccctgag caatgatttg ttctccatcg ttgtatactt
      601 tggtgcctat cacatctact actttcaggc gttcagaaaa ctccaaagat ttaaggaatg
      661 gcagtgactc aataaagctt tcatacattt ttctcttttt ggcattgttt ttcacaatta
      721 ttctcctgaa ggttaccctg tccaaacccc acagagcacc aggagaggta gcagtgattg
      781 tagctgctct gggtgtattg tacattaagg ccagttcgcc gaaactccca cgattatcat
      841 agttaccaac acatcttcca acaccatcac atttcacata aatatcaaat gtgcctctat
      901 caattacata aaagttgtca ccatcgtcac cttgatcaat tacatgctcc ccatctttga
      961 ccaatttttc aaacatggca tctaatactt gagacatctg ctccggatcc agattcttaa
     1021 acagcaggat gtctttgcaa gcctcttgca acctatttct ttgatcatca gtttttggat
     1081 gtataatcct ggactctgca tcatcttctt cttcatcagg attataagct tctgcacata
     1141 ctgaggcacg ccttgtgaat cggtttatta ctggagcatt gaacgcccct gcgtccgcgg
     1201 gcgccgcctc ctcctcctcc ccgtcctcgg agtcggactg catgggctcc tcggcgaagt
     1261 tgaccccctt gctgggggtg ccgcccccgg cagcggcgcc caggtccccc caggtcctgc
     1321 cctcatggca gaagcgcgcg gtgcctttgc gctcgttctc ctgctgcagg cgggtgaagt
     1381 gctgcagagc gaactccagc aggtccgcgg gctggtgcct cagcacctcc accgtgaagc
     1441 cctgcagcag ctccgtcagt cccgccggga tctcgatgct catgccaact tttttgtaca
     1501 aagttggcat tataaaaaag cattgctcat caatttgttg caacgaacag gtcactatca
     1561 gtcaaaataa aatcattatt tggggcccga gcttaagact ggccgtcgtt ttacaacgtc
     1621 gtgactggga aaacatccat gctagcgtta acgcgagagt agggaactgc caggcatcaa
     1681 ataaaacgaa aggctcagtc ggaagactgg gcctttcgtt ttatctgttg tttgtcggtg
     1741 aacgctctcc tgagtaggac aaatccgccg ggagcggatt tgaacgttgt gaagcaacgg
     1801 cccggagggt ggcgggcagg acgcccgcca taaactgcca ggcatcaaac taagcagaag
     1861 gccatcctga cggatggcct ttttgcgttt ctacaaactc ttcctggcta gcggtacgcg
     1921 tattaattgc gttgcgctca ctgcccgctt tccagtcggg aaacctgtcg tgccagctgc
     1981 attaatgaat cggccaacgc gcggggagag gcggtttgcg tattgggcgc tcttccgctt
     2041 cctcgctcac tgactcgctg cgctcggtcg ttcggctgcg gcgagcggta tcagctcact
     2101 caaaggcggt aatacggtta tccacagaat caggggataa cgcaggaaag aacatgtgag
     2161 caaaaggcca gcaaaaggcc aggaaccgta aaaaggccgc gttgctggcg tttttccata
     2221 ggctccgccc ccctgacgag catcacaaaa atcgacgctc aagtcagagg tggcgaaacc
     2281 cgacaggact ataaagatac caggcgtttc cccctggaag ctccctcgtg cgctctcctg
     2341 ttccgaccct gccgcttacc ggatacctgt ccgcctttct cccttcggga agcgtggcgc
     2401 tttctcatag ctcacgctgt aggtatctca gttcggtgta ggtcgttcgc tccaagctgg
     2461 gctgtgtgca cgaacccccc gttcagcccg accgctgcgc cttatccggt aactatcgtc
     2521 ttgagtccaa cccggtaaga cacgacttat cgccactggc agcagccact ggtaacagga
     2581 ttagcagagc gaggtatgta ggcggtgcta cagagttctt gaagtggtgg cctaactacg
     2641 gctacactag aagaacagta tttggtatct gcgctctgct gaagccagtt accttcggaa
     2701 aaagagttgg tagctcttga tccggcaaac aaaccaccgc tggtagcggt ggtttttttg
     2761 tttgcaagca gcagattacg cgcagaaaaa aaggatctca agaagatcct ttgatctttt
     2821 ctacggggtc tgacgctcag tggaacgacg cgtaactcac gttaagggat tttggtcatg
     2881 ggtggctcga gggttatttg ccgactacct tggtgatctc gcctttcacg tagtggacaa
     2941 attcttccaa ctgatctgcg cgcgaggcca agcgatcttc ttcttgtcca agataagcct
     3001 gtctagcttc aagtatgacg ggctgatact gggccggcag gcgctccatt gcccagtcgg
     3061 cagcgacatc cttcggcgcg attttgccgg ttactgcgct gtaccaaatg cgggacaacg
     3121 taagcactac atttcgctca tcgccagccc agtcgggcgg cgagttccat agcgttaagg
     3181 tttcatttag cgcctcaaat agatcctgtt caggaaccgg atcaaagagt tcctccgccg
     3241 ctggacctac caaggcaacg ctatgttctc ttgcttttgt cagcaagata gccagatcaa
     3301 tgtcgatcgt ggctggctcg aagatacctg caagaatgtc attgcgctgc cattctccaa
     3361 attgcagttc gcgcttagct ggataacgcc acggaatgat gtcgtcgtgc acaacaatgg
     3421 tgacttctac agcgcggaga atctcgctct ctccagggga agccgaagtt tccaaaaggt
     3481 cgttgatcaa agctcgccgc gttgtttcat caagccttac ggtcaccgta accagcaaat
     3541 caatatcact gtgtggcttc aggccgccat ccactgcgga gccgtacaaa tgtacggcca
     3601 gcaacgtcgg ttcgagatgg cgctcgatga cgccaactac ctctgatagt tgagtcgata
     3661 cttcggcgat caccgcttcc ctcataatgt ttaactttgt tttagggcga ctgccctgct
     3721 gcgtaacatc gttgctgctc cataacatca aacatcgacc cacggcgtaa cgcgcttgct
     3781 gcttggatgc ccgaggcata gactgtaccc caaaaaaaca gtcataacaa gccatgaaaa
     3841 ccgccactgc gccgttacca ccgctgcgtt cggtcaaggt tctggaccag ttgcgtgagc
     3901 gcatacgcta cttgcattac agcttacgaa ccgaacaggc ttatgtccac tgggttcgtg
     3961 ccttcatccg tttccacggt gtgcgtcacc cggcaacctt gggtagcagc gaagtcgagg
     4021 catttctgtc ctggctggtc taga
//
