[The description below was written by a language model from this plasmid's Addgene catalogue record and the feature table of its GenBank file.]
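Description:
pDONR223-PRKAR2B is a Gateway entry clone built in the Invitrogen pDONR223 donor backbone, carrying the human PRKAR2B open reading frame, which encodes the type II beta regulatory subunit of cAMP-dependent protein kinase. It is a bacterial cloning plasmid rather than an expression vector. It replicates in E. coli from a high-copy ColE1/pUC-type origin and is selected through the aadA gene, an aminoglycoside adenylyltransferase conferring spectinomycin (and streptomycin) resistance. The annotated map is 4,044 bp, smaller than the sum of the listed empty backbone and insert. This is expected, because the BP recombination that creates an entry clone replaces the donor vector's counter-selection cassette with the ORF.

The roughly 1.26 kb insert is not annotated as a feature in the sequence record, but it occupies the interval between the attL1 and attL2 sites, lying in reverse orientation relative to the map numbering. These attL sites are the substrates for an LR Clonase reaction, which moves the ORF directionally into any attR-containing destination vector. M13 forward and reverse primer sites flank the cassette for sequence verification, a T7 promoter sits outside attL2, and the rrnB T1 and T2 terminators next to the cassette insulate it from read-through transcription from the backbone.

The ORF deliberately lacks a stop codon, so that transfer into a destination vector can add a C-terminal epitope tag and a stop codon in frame. For that reason, and because no mammalian promoter is present, the depositors state that it should not be transfected directly. They point to a set of companion lentiviral destination vectors for expressing the ORF in mammalian cells. The plasmid belongs to a kit of ORF clones associated with a study of resistance to RAF inhibition.
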