Addgene plasmid #23667: pDONR223-PRKAR2B
Depositing lab: William Hahn & David Root. Depositing organization: Dana-Farber Cancer Institute. Publication: COT drives resistance to RAF inhibition through MAP kinase pathway reactivation. Johannessen CM, Boehm JS, Kim SY, Thomas SR, Wardwell L, Johnson LA, Emery CM, Stransky N, Cogdill AP, Barretina J, Caponigro G, Hieronymus H, Murray RR, Salehi-Ashtiani K, Hill DE, Vidal M, Zhao JJ, Yang X, Alkan O, Kim S, Harris JL, Wilson CJ, Myer VE, Finan PM, Root DE, Roberts TM, Golub T, Flaherty KT, Dummer R, Weber BL, Sellers WR, Schlegel R, Wargo JA, Hahn WC, Garraway LA. Nature. 2010 Dec 16;468(7326):968-72. doi: 10.1038/nature09627 PubMed 21107320.
Backbone
  Vector backbone: pDONR223
  Backbone manufacturer: Invitrogen
  Backbone size w/o insert (bp): 5005
  Vector type: Gateway Donor vector
Growth in bacteria
  Bacterial resistance: Spectinomycin, 50 μg/mL
  Growth temperature: 37°C
  Growth strain: DH5alpha
  Copy number: High Copy
Gene/Insert
  Gene/Insert name: PRKAR2B (alt name: protein kinase, cAMP-dependent, regulatory, type II, beta)
  Species: H. sapiens (human)
  Insert size (bp): 1257
  Entrez Gene: PRKAR2B (a.k.a. PRKAR2, RII-BETA)
  Cloning method: Gateway Cloning
  Sequencing primers: 5′ M13pUC-fwd; 3′ M13rev
Terms and licenses: Academic/Nonprofit Terms; Industry Terms: Not Available to Industry
Depositor comments: The ORF has no Stop codon. This design enables easy recombination into a destination vector to add an epitope tag of choice and Stop codon to the ORF. Do NOT use this plasmid directly for transfections. A set of 4 custom lentiviral vectors is available ( pLX301 (http://www.addgene.org/25895/) , pLX302 (http://www.addgene.org/25896/) , pLX303 (http://www.addgene.org/25897/) , pLX304 (http://www.addgene.org/25890/) ) to be used to express these ORFs in mammalian cells. These plasmids are not included in the kit and must be ordered separately.
How to cite: pDONR223-PRKAR2B was a gift from William Hahn & David Root (Addgene plasmid # 23667 ; http://n2t.net/addgene:23667 ; RRID:Addgene_23667)
