>Addgene plasmid #23667 | pDONR223-PRKAR2B | depositor partial sequence | sequence record 11204 | Author sequence
ATGAGCATCGAGATCCCGGCGGGACTGACGGAGCTGCTGCAGGGCTTCACGGTGGAGGTGCTGAGGCACC
AGCCCGCGGACCTGCTGGAGTTCGCTCTGCAGCACTTCACCCGCCTGCAGCAGGAGAACGAGCGCAAAGG
CACCGCGCGCTTCTGCCATGAGGGCAGGACCTGGGGGGACCTGGGCGCCGCTGCCGGGGGCGGCACCCCC
AGCAAGGGGGTCAACTTCGCCGAGGAGCCCATGCAGTCCGACTCCGAGGACGGGGAGGAGGAGGAGGCGG
CGCCCGCGGACGCAGGGGCGTTCAATGCTCCAGTAATAAACCGATTCACAAGGCGTGCCTCAGTATGTGC
AGAAGCTTATAATCCTGATGAAGAAGAAGATGATGCAGAGTCCAGGATTATACATCCAAAAACTGATGAT
CAAAGAAATAGGTTGCAAGAGGCTTGCAAAGACATCCTGCTGTTTAAGAATCTGGATCCGGAGCAGATGT
CTCAAGTATTAGATGCCATGTTTGAAAAATTGGTCAAAGATGGGGAGCATGTAATTGATCAAGGTGACGA
TGGTGACAACTTTTATGTAATTGATAGAGGCACATTTGATATTTATGTGAAATGTGATGGTGTTGGAAGA
TGTGTTGGTAACTATGATAATCGTGGGAGTTTCGGCGAACTGGCCTTAATGTACAATACACCCAGAGCAG
CTACAATCACTGCTACCTCTCCTGGTGCTCTGTGGGGTTTGGACAGGGTAACCTTCAGGAGAATAATTGT
GAAAAACAATGCCAAAAAGAGAAAAATGTATGAAAGCTTTATTGAGTCACTGCCATTCCTTAAATCTTTG
GAGTTTTCTGAACGCCTGAAAGTAGTAGATGTGATAGGCACCAAAGTATACAACGATGGAGAACAAATCA
TTGCTCAGGGAGATTCGGCTGATTCTTTTTTCATTGTAGAATCTGGAGAAGTGAAAATTACTATGAAAAG
AAAGGGTAAATCAGAAGTGGAAGAGAATGGTGCAGTAGAAATCGCTCGATGCTCGCGGGGACAGTACTTT
GGAGAGCTTGCCCTGGTAACTAACAAACCTCGAGCAGCTTCTGCCCACGCCATTGGGACTGTCAAATGTT
TAGCAATGGATGTGCAAGCATTTGAAAGGCTTCTGGGACCTTGCATGGAAATTATGAAAAGGAACATCGC
TACCTATGAAGAACAGTTAGTTGCCCTGTTTGGAACGAACATGGATATTGTTGAACCCACTGCATGA
