>Addgene plasmid #23667 | pDONR223-PRKAR2B | addgene partial sequence | sequence record 29542 | 23667 with M13pUC-fwd
TAATGATTTTATTTTGACTGATAGTGACCTGTTCGTTGCAACAAATTGATGAGCAATGCTTTTTTATAAT
GCCAACTTTGTACAAAAAAGTTGGCATGAGCATCGAGATCCCGGCGGGACTGACGGAGCTGCTGCAGGGC
TTCACGGTGGAGGTGCTGAGGCACCAGCCCGCGGACCTGCTGGAGTTCGCTCTGCAGCACTTCACCCGCC
TGCAGCAGGAGAACGAGCGCAAAGGCACCGCGCGCTTCTGCCATGAGGGCAGGACCTGGGGGGACCTGGG
CGCCGCTGCCGGGGGCGGCACCCCCAGCAAGGGGGTCAACTTCGCCGAGGAGCCCATGCAGTCCGACTCC
GAGGACGGGGAGGAGGAGGAGGCGGCGCCCGCGGACGCAGGGGCGTTCAATGCTCCAGTAATAAACCGAT
TCACAAGGCGTGCCTCAGTATGTGCAGAAGCTTATAATCCTGATGAAGAAGAAGATGATGCAGAGTCCAG
GATTATACATCCAAAAACTGATGATCAAAGAAATAGGTTGCAAGAGGCTTGCAAAGACATCCTGCTGTTT
AAGAATCTGGATCCGGAGCAGATGTCTCAAGTATTAGATGCCATGTTTGAAAAATTGGTCAAAGATGGGG
AGCATGTA
